>Addgene plasmid #163872 | pFlox c-SPT5_EYFP_FKBPF36V_Neo | addgene full sequence | sequence record 323477 | Addgene NGS Result
GCCATTCGCCATTCAGGCTGCGCAACTGTTGGGAAGGGCGATCGGTGCGGGCCTCTTCGCTATTACGCCA
GCTGGCGAAAGGGGGATGTGCTGCAAGGCGATTAAGTTGGGTAACGCCAGGGTTTTCCCAGTCACGACGT
TGTAAAACGACGGCCGCGGCGGCCGCACTAGTGGCCGCGGCGGCCGCACTAGTGGCCGCGGCGGCCGCAG
CTTGCCTGCAGGTCGACACCACTGATATCCAGGTGAAGGTTCGAGACACCTATCTGGACACACAAATAGT
GGGGCAGACAGGCGTCATCCGCAGTGTCACGGTAAGTGTGGCCCTAGGAGGTAGACATGTGTACCCCTCT
ACCCCCCAGCCTTTGTAGTTATTTTTATCTCTGTTGCTGTGGATGGAACCCTAGGCCTCACACATGCTAG
GCTAGTGCCTACCACTGAACTACATCCCCAACTTATTGTTATAGTTTTAGATTTAACTTTACAACTATAA
TGCATGGTAAGCTGTGATGGACAAGCAGATGTGGAAGGCTGGGGTGTCTGAGGCAGCTGGAGGGTGGGCA
GTAAGAGCAGGCTGTCCGTCCTTCTGCAGGGAGGCATGTGCTCCGTGTACCTGAAGGACAGTGAGAAGGT
GGTCAGCATCTCCAGTGAACATCTGGAGCCCATCACGCCCACCAAGAACAACAAGGTAGAGATGGGGCCT
TGGGAGGATACCGGAGGGAATGACAGGGCTGCTGCTGGGCCTGACACTGGCTGTCGCCTCCAGGTGAAGG
TGATTCTGGGTGAGGACCGAGAGGCTACCGGGGTCCTACTGAGCATTGATGGTGAGGATGGCATCATCCG
CATGGACCTAGAGGACCAGCAGATCAAGATTCTAAACCTCCGCTTCCTAGGGAAGCTCCTGGAAGTCGAC
GATTACAAGGATGACGATGACAAGGGTTCCGGCGGCGTGCAGGTGGAGACTATCTCCCCAGGAGACGGGC
GCACCTTCCCCAAGCGCGGCCAGACCTGCGTGGTGCACTACACCGGGATGCTTGAAGATGGAAAGAAAGT
TGATTCCTCCCGGGACAGAAACAAGCCCTTTAAGTTTATGCTAGGCAAGCAGGAGGTGATCCGAGGCTGG
GAAGAAGGGGTTGCCCAGATGAGTGTGGGTCAGAGAGCCAAACTGACTATATCTCCAGATTATGCCTATG
GTGCCACTGGGCACCCAGGCATCATCCCACCACATGCCACTCTCGTCTTCGATGTGGAGCTTCTAAAACT
GGAAGTCGATTATCCGTACGACGTACCAGACTACGCAGTGAGCAAGGGCGAGGAGCTGTTCACCGGGGTG
GTGCCCATCCTGGTCGAGCTGGACGGCGACGTAAACGGCCACAAGTTCAGCGTGTCCGGCGAGGGCGAGG
GCGATGCCACCTACGGCAAGCTGACCCTGAAGTTCATCTGCACCACCGGCAAGCTGCCCGTGCCCTGGCC
CACCCTCGTGACCACCTTCGGCTACGGCCTGCAGTGCTTCGCCCGCTACCCCGACCACATGAAGCAGCAC
GACTTCTTCAAGTCCGCCATGCCCGAAGGCTACGTCCAGGAGCGCACCATCTTCTTCAAGGACGACGGCA
ACTACAAGACCCGCGCCGAGGTGAAGTTCGAGGGCGACACCCTGGTGAACCGCATCGAGCTGAAGGGCAT
CGACTTCAAGGAGGACGGCAACATCCTGGGGCACAAGCTGGAGTACAACTACAACAGCCACAACGTCTAT
ATCATGGCCGACAAGCAGAAGAACGGCATCAAGGTGAACTTCAAGATCCGCCACAACATCGAGGACGGCA
GCGTGCAGCTCGCCGACCACTACCAGCAGAACACCCCCATCGGCGACGGCCCCGTGCTGCTGCCCGACAA
CCACTACCTGAGCTACCAGTCCGCCCTGAGCAAAGACCCCAACGAGAAGCGCGATCACATGGTCCTGCTG
GAGTTCGTGACCGCCGCCGGGATCACTCTCGGCATGGACGAGCTGTACAAGGGATCCGGCGCAACAAACT
TCTCTCTGCTGAAACAAGCCGGAGATGTCGAAGAGAATCCTGGACCGATGATTGAACAAGATGGATTGCA
CGCAGGTTCTCCGGCCGCTTGGGTGGAGAGGCTATTCGGCTATGACTGGGCACAACAGACAATCGGCTGC
TCTGATGCCGCCGTGTTCCGGCTGTCAGCGCAGGGGCGCCCGGTTCTTTTTGTCAAGACCGACCTGTCCG
GTGCCCTGAATGAACTGCAGGACGAGGCAGCGCGGCTATCGTGGCTGGCCACGACGGGCGTTCCTTGCGC
AGCTGTGCTCGACGTTGTCACTGAAGCGGGAAGGGACTGGCTGCTATTGGGCGAAGTGCCGGGGCAGGAT
CTCCTGTCATCTCACCTTGCTCCTGCCGAGAAAGTATCCATCATGGCTGATGCAATGCGGCGGCTGCATA
CGCTTGATCCGGCTACCTGCCCATTCGACCACCAAGCGAAACATCGCATCGAGCGAGCACGTACTCGGAT
GGAAGCCGGTCTTGTCGATCAGGATGATCTGGACGAAGAGCATCAGGGGCTCGCGCCAGCCGAACTGTTC
GCCAGGCTCAAGGCGCGCATGCCCGACGGCGAGGATCTCGTCGTGACCCATGGCGATGCCTGCTTGCCGA
ATATCATGGTGGAAAATGGCCGCTTTTCTGGATTCATCGACTGTGGCCGGCTGGGTGTGGCGGACCGCTA
TCAGGACATAGCGTTGGCTACCCGTGATATTGCTGAAGAGCTTGGCGGCGAATGGGCTGACCGCTTCCTC
GTGCTTTACGGTATCGCCGCTCCCGATTCGCAGCGCATCGCCTTCTATCGCCTTCTTGACGAGTTCTTCT
GAGGTACCCGCCCAAGTGTGCAGTGCAGACATGGAGCCAGCAGCCCCTCTGGCCTTGTTTGGCCTAGCAT
GGAACCCTGAGTCTGGAGCAAGCCAGGGCAATCACTCTGTATTTCCTTTTCCTCCTTCCCTGATACTCTA
GGAGTCAGAGCAGAGTCTGAGGAATGTTCCTGCCTTCTTCTGCAGCCCCAGCTTGACTTTGTGTTCAGGT
CTTTCAATAAAGAGAAGCTGTTTGAAAAGTGTGTGTACGAAGAGTTTTCTTGGTCTTAAGTATAGATATG
AAGTTGGGGAAATAACCAGATCTTAAGTAAGTTTCTCCATCTAGAAAAATAATGCTTCTGGAACTCCAAA
GGGCTCTTCAGAGTCTGTTGCGGACAGGAGAAAGATGATTAGGGCTGGCCTTTGTCATTCAGGCCTGTCA
CCCAAGCTACTTAGACCTGGGGAGGACGATCACAGGTTCATGTCTTATCTGAGCAAGTCTCACTGAGGGC
AACAAGCCCCTTTACTGCAGTGCTTCTTAACCTGGGGGGAGTAAACATGTTTGGGGGAGTCGAACGATCC
TTTCACAGGAGTCACATCAGATATCCTGTATATCAGATATTTACATTATGTTTCATAACTAGCAAAATTA
CAGTTATGAAGTAGCAATGAAAATACTTTTATGGTTGGGGATCATTACAACATAAGGAACTGTGTTAAAG
GGTTGCAGTATATGGTTAAGAACTGCCTTAGGACCCGAGCCTCAGAGGGCAGGGCACAGTGGTACATGCC
TTTGATCCTAGCATTTGGGAGGCAGAGGCTGGTGGGTCTCTGTGCTGTCTACAGAGTGGATTCTAGGACA
GTCAAAGCTAAATAGTAAGACCCTATGGGGGGTGGGGGTGGACAGGTATACTCAGCAATTCAGCTGGGAC
ACAGCTTAATGAAGAGTGCTTTACAAAGTAGGTGTGGCACCATGGCTTTAGAAAGCCAGTCTGTAAAAAG
TAACAGGTAAGAATGGAGTTTGGGGGCTGGAGAGATGGCTCAGCGGTTAAGAGTACTGGCTGTTCTTCCA
GAGGGTCTGAGTTCAATCTATAAAGAGATATGATCCCCTCTTCTGGCATGCAATTGTACCTGCAGACAGT
GCAMTCATACATTTAAAATGAGTGAATGAACGAGTGAATAATAAATGATTAAACAAATAAAGGAATGAAT
AAACAAACAAATAGAAAACAACTTGGGCAAGACTCATGGTGGCTCCCGCACCCCTAATTCAGGTACCCTC
GAGGTCGATCGACGGTATCGATAAGCTTGATCTAGAGCGGCCGCCACCGCGGTGGAGCTCCAGCTTTTGT
TCCCTTTAGTGAGGGTTAATTTCGAGCTTGGCGTAATCATGGTCATAGCTGTTTCCTGTGTGAAATTGTT
ATCCGCTCACAATTCCACACAACATACGAGCCGGAAGCATAAAGTGTAAAGCCTGGGGTGCCTAATGAGT
GAGCTAACTCACATTAATTGCGTTGCGCTCACTGCCCGCTTTCCAGTCGGGAAACCTGTCGTGCCAGCTG
CATTAATGAATCGGCCAACGCGCGGGGAGAGGCGGTTTGCGTATTGGGCGCTCTTCCGCTTCCTCGCTCA
CTGACTCGCTGCGCTCGGTCGTTCGGCTGCGGCGAGCGGTATCAGCTCACTCAAAGGCGGTAATACGGTT
ATCCACAGAATCAGGGGATAACGCAGGAAAGAACATGTGAGCAAAAGGCCAGCAAAAGGCCAGGAACCGT
AAAAAGGCCGCGTTGCTGGCGTTTTTCCATAGGCTCCGCCCCCCTGACGAGCATCACAAAAATCGACGCT
CAAGTCAGAGGTGGCGAAACCCGACAGGACTATAAAGATACCAGGCGTTTCCCCCTGGAAGCTCCCTCGT
GCGCTCTCCTGTTCCGACCCTGCCGCTTACCGGATACCTGTCCGCCTTTCTCCCTTCGGGAAGCGTGGCG
CTTTCTCATAGCTCACGCTGTAGGTATCTCAGTTCGGTGTAGGTCGTTCGCTCCAAGCTGGGCTGTGTGC
ACGAACCCCCCGTTCAGCCCGACCGCTGCGCCTTATCCGGTAACTATCGTCTTGAGTCCAACCCGGTAAG
ACACGACTTATCGCCACTGGCAGCAGCCACTGGTAACAGGATTAGCAGAGCGAGGTATGTAGGCGGTGCT
ACAGAGTTCTTGAAGTGGTGGCCTAACTACGGCTACACTAGAAGAACAGTATTTGGTATCTGCGCTCTGC
TGAAGCCAGTTACCTTCGGAAAAAGAGTTGGTAGCTCTTGATCCGGCAAACAAACCACCGCTGGTAGCGG
TGGTTTTTTTGTTTGCAAGCAGCAGATTACGCGCAGAAAAAAAGGATCTCAAGAAGATCCTTTGATCTTT
TCTACGGGGTCTGACGCTCAGTGGAACGAAAACTCACGTTAAGGGATTTTGGTCATGAGATTATCAAAAA
GGATCTTCACCTAGATCCTTTTAAATTAAAAATGAAGTTTTAAATCAATCTAAAGTATATATGAGTAAAC
TTGGTCTGACAGTTACCAATGCTTAATCAGTGAGGCACCTATCTCAGCGATCTGTCTATTTCGTTCATCC
ATAGTTGCCTGACTCCCCGTCGTGTAGATAACTACGATACGGGAGGGCTTACCATCTGGCCCCAGTGCTG
CAATGATACCGCGAGACCCACGCTCACCGGCTCCAGATTTATCAGCAATAAACCAGCCAGCCGGAAGGGC
CGAGCGCAGAAGTGGTCCTGCAACTTTATCCGCCTCCATCCAGTCTATTAATTGTTGCCGGGAAGCTAGA
GTAAGTAGTTCGCCAGTTAATAGTTTGCGCAACGTTGTTGCCATTGCTACAGGCATCGTGGTGTCACGCT
CGTCGTTTGGTATGGCTTCATTCAGCTCCGGTTCCCAACGATCAAGGCGAGTTACATGATCCCCCATGTT
GTGCAAAAAAGCGGTTAGCTCCTTCGGTCCTCCGATCGTTGTCAGAAGTAAGTTGGCCGCAGTGTTATCA
CTCATGGTTATGGCAGCACTGCATAATTCTCTTACTGTCATGCCATCCGTAAGATGCTTTTCTGTGACTG
GTGAGTACTCAACCAAGTCATTCTGAGAATAGTGTATGCGGCGACCGAGTTGCTCTTGCCCGGCGTCAAT
ACGGGATAATACCGCGCCACATAGCAGAACTTTAAAAGTGCTCATCATTGGAAAACGTTCTTCGGGGCGA
AAACTCTCAAGGATCTTACCGCTGTTGAGATCCAGTTCGATGTAACCCACTCGTGCACCCAACTGATCTT
CAGCATCTTTTACTTTCACCAGCGTTTCTGGGTGAGCAAAAACAGGAAGGCAAAATGCCGCAAAAAAGGG
AATAAGGGCGACACGGAAATGTTGAATACTCATACTCTTCCTTTTTCAATATTATTGAAGCATTTATCAG
GGTTATTGTCTCATGAGCGGATACATATTTGAATGTATTTAGAAAAATAAACAAATAGGGGTTCCGCGCA
CATTTCCCCGAAAAGTGCCACCTGACGTCTAAGAAACCATTATTATCATGACATTAACCTATAAAAATAG
GCGTATCACGAGGCCCTTTCGTCTCGCGCGTTTCGGTGATGACGGTGAAAACCTCTGACACATGCAGCTC
CCGGAGACGGTCACAGCTTGTCTGTAAGCGGATGCCGGGAGCAGACAAGCCCGTCAGGGCGCGTCAGCGG
GTGTTGGCGGGTGTCGGGGCTGGCTTAACTATGCGGCATCAGAGCAGATTGTACTGAGAGTGCACCATAT
GCGGTGTGAAATACCGCACAGATGCGTAAGGAGAAAATACCGCATCAGGC
Features (pLannotate 1.2.2; 18 found; start..end, strand, type, name):
      5..155     -  CDS            lacZα (fragment): LacZα fragment of β-galactosidase; lacZ fragment
    590..904     +  CDS            Supt5h (fragment): SPT5H_MOUSE - Also known as Supt5. Experimental evidence at protein level: Swiss-Prot protein existence level 1. Component of the DRB sensitivity-inducing factor complex (DSIF complex), which regulates mRNA processing and transcription elongation by RNA polymerase II. DSIF positively regulates mRNA capping by stimulating the mRNA guanylyltransferase activity of RNGTT/CAP1A. DSIF also acts cooperatively with the negative elongation factor complex (NELF complex) to enhance transcriptional pausing at sites proximal to the promoter. Transcriptional pausing may facilitate the assembly of an elongat
    911..934     +  CDS            FLAG: FLAG® epitope tag, followed by an enterokinase cleavage site
    947..1264    +  CDS            DmrB: F36V mutant of FK506-binding protein FKBP12 binds synthetic ligands that do not bind wild-type FKBP
   1298..2011    +  CDS            EYFP: EYFP is a basic (constitutively fluorescent) green/yellow fluorescent protein published in 1996, derived from Aequorea victoria. It is reported to be a very rapidly-maturing weak dimer with high acid sensitivity.
   2078..2869    +  CDS            neo: KKA2_KLEPN - Also known as kan, nptII. Experimental evidence at protein level: Swiss-Prot protein existence level 1. Resistance to kanamycin, neomycin, paromomycin, ribostamycin, butirosin and gentamicin B. From Klebsiella pneumoniae.
   4139..4161    -  misc_feature   MCS (fragment): pBluescript multiple cloning site
   4161..4190    -  misc_feature   MCS (fragment): pBluescript multiple cloning site
   4203..4221    -  promoter       T3 promoter: promoter for bacteriophage T3 RNA polymerase
   4266..4282    -  protein_bind   lac operator: The lac repressor binds to the lac operator to inhibit transcription in E. coli. This inhibition can be relieved by adding lactose or isopropyl-β-D-thiogalactopyranoside (IPTG). lac repressor encoded by lacI
   4290..4320    -  promoter       lac promoter: promoter for the E. coli lac operon
   4335..4356    -  protein_bind   CAP binding site: CAP binding activates transcription in the presence of cAMP. E. coli catabolite activator protein
   4369..4461    -  CDS            lacI (fragment): lac repressor; lacI; The lac repressor binds to the lac operator to inhibit transcription in E. coli. This inhibition can be relieved by adding lactose or isopropyl-β-D-thiogalactopyranoside (IPTG).
   4644..5232    -  rep_origin     ori: high-copy-number ColE1/pMB1/pBR322/pUC origin of replication
   5403..6263    -  CDS            AmpR: β-lactamase; bla; confers resistance to ampicillin, carbenicillin, and related antibiotics
   6264..6368    -  promoter       AmpR promoter: bla
   6463..6498    +  CDS            rop (fragment): Rop protein, which maintains plasmids at low copy number; rop
   6600..6699    +  misc_feature   bom (fragment): basis of mobility region from pBR322
