[The description below was written by a language model from this plasmid's Addgene catalogue record and pLannotate feature annotations shown in this document.]
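Description:
pFlox c-SPT5_EYFP_FKBPF36V_Neo is a 6.7 kb plasmid built by Gibson assembly on the pFlox backbone and catalogued as a mammalian expression vector. Its layout, however, looks more like a C-terminal tagging (knock-in donor) construct for mouse Supt5 (Spt5) than a stand-alone expression plasmid. It is propagated in E. coli at high copy from a ColE1/pUC-type origin with ampicillin selection from the bla gene and its promoter. The backbone also retains pBluescript-derived remnants: lacZα and lacI fragments, the lac promoter and operator, a T3 promoter and pieces of the multiple cloning site.

The annotated payload contains only a short fragment of the Supt5h coding sequence (about 315 bp), not the full gene. This fragment is followed on the same strand by a FLAG epitope, the F36V mutant of FKBP12 (annotated as DmrB), EYFP and a neomycin phosphotransferase coding sequence. No mammalian promoter, polyadenylation signal or loxP sites were annotated. A stretch of more than 1 kb downstream of neo is also unannotated, so the record does not state how the cassette is expressed or whether flanking homology sequences are present. The "c-" in the name and the partial Spt5 sequence suggest that the tags are meant to be fused to the C-terminus of endogenous SPT5, with neo allowing G418 selection of modified cells, but this is an inference.

The stated purpose is acute depletion of SPT5-EYFP. FKBP12 F36V acts as a degron that binds synthetic ligands which do not bind wild-type FKBP, as in dTAG-type systems, so the fusion protein can be rapidly degraded on ligand addition. EYFP and FLAG allow the protein's level and localisation to be followed. SPT5 is a component of the DSIF complex, which regulates RNA polymerase II pausing and elongation.
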