Addgene plasmid #163872: pFlox c-SPT5_EYFP_FKBPF36V_Neo
Purpose: Acute Depletion of SPT5-EYFP
Depositing lab: Cornelis Murre. Depositing organization: University of California, San Diego (UCSD). Publication: Calcium signaling instructs NIPBL recruitment at active enhancers and promoters via distinct mechanisms to reconstruct genome compartmentalization. Zhu Y, Denholtz M, Lu H, Murre C. Genes Dev. 2021 Jan 1;35(1-2):65-81. doi: 10.1101/gad.343475.120. Epub 2020 Dec 17. PubMed 33334824.
Backbone
  Vector backbone: pflox
  Vector type: Mammalian Expression
Growth in bacteria
  Bacterial resistance: Ampicillin, 100 μg/mL
  Growth temperature: 37°C
  Growth strain: DH5alpha
  Copy number: High Copy
Gene/Insert
  Gene/Insert name: Spt5
  Species: M. musculus (mouse)
  Entrez Gene: Supt5 (a.k.a. AL033283, AL033321, AU019549, Sp, Spt5, Supt, Supt5h)
  Cloning method: Gibson Cloning
Terms and licenses: Academic/Nonprofit Terms; Industry Terms: Not Available to Industry
How to cite: pFlox c-SPT5_EYFP_FKBPF36V_Neo was a gift from Cornelis Murre (Addgene plasmid # 163872 ; http://n2t.net/addgene:163872 ; RRID:Addgene_163872)
